>Addgene plasmid #144808 | TFORF3332 | addgene full sequence | sequence record 404386 | Addgene NGS Result
TTAATGTAGTCTTATGCAATACTCTTGTAGTCTTGCAACATGGTAACGATGAGTTAGCAACATGCCTTAC
AAGGAGAGAAAAAGCACCGTGCATGCCGATTGGTGGAAGTAAGGTGGTACGATCGTGCCTTATTAGGAAG
GCAACAGACGGGTCTGACATGGATTGGACGAACCACTGAATTGCCGCATTGCAGAGATATTGTATTTAAG
TGCCTAGCTCGATACATAAACGGGTCTCTCTGGTTAGACCAGATCTGAGCCTGGGAGCTCTCTGGCTAAC
TAGGGAACCCACTGCTTAAGCCTCAATAAAGCTTGCCTTGAGTGCTTCAAGTAGTGTGTGCCCGTCTGTT
GTGTGACTCTGGTAACTAGAGATCCCTCAGACCCTTTTAGTCAGTGTGGAAAATCTCTAGCAGTGGCGCC
CGAACAGGGACTTGAAAGCGAAAGGGAAACCAGAGGAGCTCTCTCGACGCAGGACTCGGCTTGCTGAAGC
GCGCACGGCAAGAGGCGAGGGGCGGCGACTGGTGAGTACGCCAAAAATTTTGACTAGCGGAGGCTAGAAG
GAGAGAGATGGGTGCGAGAGCGTCAGTATTAAGCGGGGGAGAATTAGATCGCGATGGGAAAAAATTCGGT
TAAGGCCAGGGGGAAAGAAAAAATATAAATTAAAACATATAGTATGGGCAAGCAGGGAGCTAGAACGATT
CGCAGTTAATCCTGGCCTGTTAGAAACATCAGAAGGCTGTAGACAAATACTGGGACAGCTACAACCATCC
CTTCAGACAGGATCAGAAGAACTTAGATCATTATATAATACAGTAGCAACCCTCTATTGTGTGCATCAAA
GGATAGAGATAAAAGACACCAAGGAAGCTTTAGACAAGATAGAGGAAGAGCAAAACAAAAGTAAGACCAC
CGCACAGCAAGCGGCCGCTGATCTTCAGACCTGGAGGAGGAGATATGAGGGACAATTGGAGAAGTGAATT
ATATAAATATAAAGTAGTAAAAATTGAACCATTAGGAGTAGCACCCACCAAGGCAAAGAGAAGAGTGGTG
CAGAGAGAAAAAAGAGCAGTGGGAATAGGAGCTTTGTTCCTTGGGTTCTTGGGAGCAGCAGGAAGCACTA
TGGGCGCAGCGTCAATGACGCTGACGGTACAGGCCAGACAATTATTGTCTGGTATAGTGCAGCAGCAGAA
CAATTTGCTGAGGGCTATTGAGGCGCAACAGCATCTGTTGCAACTCACAGTCTGGGGCATCAAGCAGCTC
CAGGCAAGAATCCTGGCTGTGGAAAGATACCTAAAGGATCAACAGCTCCTGGGGATTTGGGGTTGCTCTG
GAAAACTCATTTGCACCACTGCTGTGCCTTGGAATGCTAGTTGGAGTAATAAATCTCTGGAACAGATTTG
GAATCACACGACCTGGATGGAGTGGGACAGAGAAATTAACAATTACACAAGCTTAATACACTCCTTAATT
GAAGAATCGCAAAACCAGCAAGAAAAGAATGAACAAGAATTATTGGAATTAGATAAATGGGCAAGTTTGT
GGAATTGGTTTAACATAACAAATTGGCTGTGGTATATAAAATTATTCATAATGATAGTAGGAGGCTTGGT
AGGTTTAAGAATAGTTTTTGCTGTACTTTCTATAGTGAATAGAGTTAGGCAGGGATATTCACCATTATCG
TTTCAGACCCACCTCCCAACCCCGAGGGGACCCATGCATTGCATCTCAATTAGTCAGCAACCAGGTGTGG
AAAGTCCCCAGGCTCCCCAGCAGGCAGAAGTATGCAAAGCATGCGTCTCAATTAGTCAGCAACCATAGTC
CCGCCCCTAACTCCGCCCATCCCGCCCCTAACTCCGCCCAGTTCCGCCCATTCTCCGCCCCATGGCTGAC
TAATTTTTTTTATTTATGCAGAGGCCGAGGCCGCCTCGGCCTCTGAGCTATTCCAGAAGTAGTGAGGAGG
CTTTTTTGGAGGCCTAGGCTTTTGCAAAAAGCTTTCTAGAGGTACCACCGGAGCTTACCATGACCGAGTA
CAAGCCCACGGTGCGCCTCGCCACCCGCGACGACGTCCCCAGGGCCGTACGCACCCTCGCCGCCGCGTTC
GCCGACTACCCCGCCACGCGCCACACCGTCGATCCGGACCGCCACATCGAGCGGGTCACCGAGCTGCAAG
AACTCTTCCTCACGCGCGTCGGGCTCGACATCGGCAAGGTGTGGGTCGCGGACGACGGCGCCGCCGTGGC
GGTCTGGACCACGCCGGAGAGCGTCGAAGCGGGGGCGGTGTTCGCCGAGATCGGCCCGCGCATGGCCGAG
TTGAGCGGTTCCCGGCTGGCCGCGCAGCAACAGATGGAAGGCCTCCTGGCGCCGCACCGGCCCAAGGAGC
CCGCGTGGTTCCTGGCCACCGTCGGCGTCTCGCCCGACCACCAGGGCAAGGGTCTGGGCAGCGCCGTCGT
GCTCCCCGGAGTGGAGGCGGCCGAGCGCGCCGGGGTGCCCGCCTTCCTGGAGACCTCCGCGCCCCGCAAC
CTCCCCTTCTACGAGCGGCTCGGCTTCACCGTCACCGCCGACGTCGAGGTGCCCGAAGGACCGCGCACCT
GGTGCATGACCCGCAAGCCCGGTGCCAGTTAACGAATTCTAGATCTTGAGACAAATGGCAGTATTCATCC
ACAATTTTAAAAGAAAAGGGGGGATTGGGGGGTACAGTGCAGGGGAAAGAATAGTAGACATAATAGCAAC
AGACATACAAACTAAAGAATTACAAAAACAAATTACAAAAATTCAAAATTTTCGGGTTTATTACAGGGAC
AGCAGAGATCCACTTTGGCGCCGGCTCGAGGCCTGCAGGTGCAAAGATGGATAAAGTTTTAAACAGAGAG
GAATCTTTGCAGCTAATGGACCTTCTAGGTCTTGAAAGGAGTGGGAATTGGCTCCGGTGCCCGTCAGTGG
GCAGAGCGCACATCGCCCACAGTCCCCGAGAAGTTGGGGGGAGGGGTCGGCAATTGAACCGGTGCCTAGA
GAAGGTGGCGCGGGGTAAACTGGGAAAGTGATGTCGTGTACTGGCTCCGCCTTTTTCCCGAGGGTGGGGG
AGAACCGTATATAAGTGCAGTAGTCGCCGTGAACGTTCTTTTTCGCAACGGGTTTGCCGCCAGAACACAG
GTAAGTGCCGTGTGTGGTTCCCGCGGGCCTGGCCTCTTTACGGGTTATGGCCCTTGCGTGCCTTGAATTA
CTTCCACCTGGCTGCAGTACGTGATTCTTGATCCCGAGCTTCGGGTTGGAAGTGGGTGGGAGAGTTCGAG
GCCTTGCGCTTAAGGAGCCCCTTCGCCTCGTGCTTGAGTTGAGGCCTGGCCTGGGCGCTGGGGCCGCCGC
GTGCGAATCTGGTGGCACCTTCGCGCCTGTCTCGCTGCTTTCGATAAGTCTCTAGCCATTTAAAATTTTT
GATGACCTGCTGCGACGCTTTTTTTCTGGCAAGATAGTCTTGTAAATGCGGGCCAAGATCTGCACACTGG
TATTTCGGTTTTTGGGGCCGCGGGCGGCGACGGGGCCCGTGCGTCCCAGCGCACATGTTCGGCGAGGCGG
GGCCTGCGAGCGCGGCCACCGAGAATCGGACGGGGGTAGTCTCAAGCTGGCCGGCCTGCTCTGGTGCCTG
GCCTCGCGCCGCCGTGTATCGCCCCGCCCTGGGCGGCAAGGCTGGCCCGGTCGGCACCAGTTGCGTGAGC
GGAAAGATGGCCGCTTCCCGGCCCTGCTGCAGGGAGCTCAAAATGGAGGACGCGGCGCTCGGGAGAGCGG
GCGGGTGAGTCACCCACACAAAGGAAAAGGGCCTTTCCGTCCTCAGCCGTCGCTTCATGTGACTCCACGG
AGTACCGGGCGCCGTCCAGGCACCTCGATTAGTTCTCGAGCTTTTGGAGTACGTCGTCTTTAGGTTGGGG
GGAGGGGTTTTATGCGATGGAGTTTCCCCACACTGAGTGGGTGGAGACTGAAGTTAGGCCAGCTTGGCAC
TTGATGTAATTCTCCTTGGAATTTGCCCTTTTTGAGTTTGGATCTTGGTTCATTCTCAAGCCTCAGACAG
TGGTTCAAAGTTTTTTTCTTCCATTTCAGGTGTCGTGAGGCTAGCATCGATTGATCAACAAGTTTGTACA
AAAAAGTTAGCATGGAGAACGGGCAGAGCACAGCCGCCAAGCTGGGGCTGCCTCCCCTGACGCCCGAGCA
GCAGGAGGCCCTTCAGAAGGCCAAGAAGTACGCCATGGAGCAGAGCATCAAGAGTGTGCTGGTGAAGCAG
ACCATCGCGCACCAGCAGCAGCAGCTCACCAACCTGCAGATGGCAGCAGTGACAATGGGCTTTGGAGATC
CTCTCTCACCTTTGCAATCGATGGCGGCTCAGCGGCAGCGGGCGCTGGCCATCATGTGCCGCGTCTACGT
GGGCTCTATCTACTATGAGCTGGGGGAGGACACCATCCGCCAGGCCTTTGCCCCCTTTGGCCCCATCAAG
AGCATCGACATGTCCTGGGACTCCGTCACCATGAAGCACAAGGGCTTTGCCTTCGTGGAGTATGAGGTCC
CCGAAGCTGCACAGCTGGCCTTGGAGCAGATGAACTCGGTGATGCTGGGGGGCAGGAACATCAAGGTGGG
CAGACCCAGCAACATAGGGCAGGCCCAGCCCATCATAGACCAGTTGGCTGAGGAGGCACGGGCCTTCAAC
CGCATCTACGTGGCCTCTGTGCACCAGGACCTCTCAGACGATGACATCAAGAGCGTGTTTGAGGCCTTTG
GCAAGATCAAGTCCTGCACACTGGCCCGGGACCCCACAACTGGCAAGCACAAGGGCTACGGCTTCATTGA
GTACGAGAAGGCCCAGTCGTCCCAAGATGCTGTGTCTTCCATGAACCTCTTTGACCTGGGTGGCCAGTAC
TTGCGGGTGGGCAAGGCTGTCACACCGCCCATGCCCCTACTCACACCAGCCACGCCTGGAGGCCTCCCAC
CTGCCGCTGCTGTGGCAGCTGCTGCAGCCACTGCCAAGATCACAGCTCAGGAAGCAGTGGCCGGAGCAGC
GGTGCTGGGTACCCTGGGCACACCTGGACTGGTGTCCCCAGCACTGACCCTGGCCCAGCCCCTGGGCACT
TTGCCCCAGGCTGTCATGGCTGCCCAGGCACCTGGAGTCATCACAGGTGTGACCCCAGCCCGTCCTCCTA
TCCCGGTCACCATCCCCTCGGTGGGAGTGGTGAACCCCATCCTGGCCAGCCCTCCAACGCTGGGTCTCCT
GGAGCCCAAGAAGGAGAAGGAAGAAGAGGAGCTGTTTCCCGAGTCAGAGCGGCCAGAGATGCTGAGCGAG
CAGGAGCACATGAGCATCTCGGGCAGTAGCGCCCGACACATGGTGATGCAGAAGCTGCTCCGCAAGCAGG
AGTCTACAGTGATGGTTCTGCGCAACATGGTGGACCCCAAGGACATCGATGATGACCTGGAAGGGGAGGT
GACAGAGGAGTGTGGCAAGTTCGGGGCCGTGAACCGCGTCATCATCTACCAAGAGAAACAAGGCGAGGAG
GAGGATGCAGAAATCATTGTCAAGATCTTTGTGGAGTTTTCCATAGCCTCTGAGACTCATAAGGCCATCC
AGGCCCTCAATGGCCGCTGGTTTGCTGGCCGCAAGGTGGTGGCTGAAGTGTACGACCAGGAGCGTTTTGA
TAACAGTGACCTCTCTGCGTGCCCAACTTTCTTGTACAAAGTGGTTGATATCGGTAAGCCTATCCCTAAC
CCTCTCCTCGGTCTCGATTCTACGTAGTAATGAACTAGTCCGTAACTTGAAAGTATTTCGATTTCTTGGC
TTTATATATCTTGTGGAAAGGACGATAGGTCTACTTATAATCTGCACGAACGCGTTAAGTCGACAATCAA
CCTCTGGATTACAAAATTTGTGAAAGATTGACTGGTATTCTTAACTATGTTGCTCCTTTTACGCTATGTG
GATACGCTGCTTTAATGCCTTTGTATCATGCTATTGCTTCCCGTATGGCTTTCATTTTCTCCTCCTTGTA
TAAATCCTGGTTGCTGTCTCTTTATGAGGAGTTGTGGCCCGTTGTCAGGCAACGTGGCGTGGTGTGCACT
GTGTTTGCTGACGCAACCCCCACTGGTTGGGGCATTGCCACCACCTGTCAGCTCCTTTCCGGGACTTTCG
CTTTCCCCCTCCCTATTGCCACGGCGGAACTCATCGCCGCCTGCCTTGCCCGCTGCTGGACAGGGGCTCG
GCTGTTGGGCACTGACAATTCCGTGGTGTTGTCGGGGAAATCATCGTCCTTTCCTTGGCTGCTCGCCTGT
GTTGCCACCTGGATTCTGCGCGGGACGTCCTTCTGCTACGTCCCTTCGGCCCTCAATCCAGCGGACCTTC
CTTCCCGCGGCCTGCTGCCGGCTCTGCGGCCTCTTCCGCGTCTTCGCCTTCGCCCTCAGACGAGTCGGAT
CTCCCTTTGGGCCGCCTCCCCGCGTCGACTTTAAGACCAATGACTTACAAGGCAGCTGTAGATCTTAGCC
ACTTTTTAAAAGAAAAGGGGGGACTGGAAGGGCTAATTCACTCCCAACGAAGACAAGATCTGCTTTTTGC
TTGTACTGGGTCTCTCTGGTTAGACCAGATCTGAGCCTGGGAGCTCTCTGGCTAACTAGGGAACCCACTG
CTTAAGCCTCAATAAAGCTTGCCTTGAGTGCTTCAAGTAGTGTGTGCCCGTCTGTTGTGTGACTCTGGTA
ACTAGAGATCCCTCAGACCCTTTTAGTCAGTGTGGAAAATCTCTAGCAGTACGTATAGTAGTTCATGTCA
TCTTATTATTCAGTATTTATAACTTGCAAAGAAATGAATATCAGAGAGTGAGAGGAACTTGTTTATTGCA
GCTTATAATGGTTACAAATAAAGCAATAGCATCACAAATTTCACAAATAAAGCATTTTTTTCACTGCATT
CTAGTTGTGGTTTGTCCAAACTCATCAATGTATCTTATCATGTCTGGCTCTAGCTATCCCGCCCCTAACT
CCGCCCATCCCGCCCCTAACTCCGCCCAGTTCCGCCCATTCTCCGCCCCATGGCTGACTAATTTTTTTTA
TTTATGCAGAGGCCGAGGCCGCCTCGGCCTCTGAGCTATTCCAGAAGTAGTGAGGAGGCTTTTTTGGAGG
CCTAGGGACGTACCCAATTCGCCCTATAGTGAGTCGTATTACGCGCGCTCACTGGCCGTCGTTTTACAAC
GTCGTGACTGGGAAAACCCTGGCGTTACCCAACTTAATCGCCTTGCAGCACATCCCCCTTTCGCCAGCTG
GCGTAATAGCGAAGAGGCCCGCACCGATCGCCCTTCCCAACAGTTGCGCAGCCTGAATGGCGAATGGG
[124 nt withheld, positions 7349-7472]
C
[91 nt withheld, positions 7474-7564]
A
[49 nt withheld, positions 7566-7614]
CCTTTGACGTTGGAGTCCACGTTCTTT
[37 nt withheld, positions 7642-7678]
ACCCTATCTCGGTCTATTCTTTTGATTTATAAGGGATTTTGCCGATTTCGGCCTATTGGTTAAAAAATGA
GCTGATTTAACAAAAATTTAACGCGAATTTTAACAAAATATTAACGCTTACAATTTAGGTGGCACTTTTC
GGGGAAATGTGCGCGGAACCCCTATTTGTTTATTTTTCTAAATACATTCAAATATGTATCCGCTCATGAG
ACAATAACCCTGATAAATGCTTCAATAATATTGAAAAAGGAAGAGTATGAGTATTCAACATTTCCGTGTC
GCCCTTATTCCCTTTTTTGCGGCATTTTGCCTTCCTGTTTTTGCTCACCCAGAAACGCTGGTGAAAGTAA
AAGATGCTGAAGATCAGTTGGGTGCACGAGTGGGTTACATCGAACTGGATCTCAACAGCGGTAAGATCCT
TGAGAGTTTTCGCCCCGAAGAACGTTTTCCAATGATGAGCACTTTTAAAGTTCTGCTATGTGGCGCGGTA
TTATCCCGTATTGACGCCGGGCAAGAGCAACTCGGTCGCCGCATACACTATTCTCAGAATGACTTGGTTG
AGTACTCACCAGTCACAGAAAAGCATCTTACGGATGGCATGACAGTAAGAGAATTATGCAGTGCTGCCAT
AACCATGAGTGATAACACTGCGGCCAACTTACTTCTGACAACGATCGGAGGACCGAAGGAGCTAACCGCT
TTTTTGCACAACATGGGGGATCATGTAACTCGCCTTGATCGTTGGGAACCGGAGCTGAATGAAGCCATAC
CAAACGACGAGCGTGACACCACGATGCCTGTAGCAATGGCAACAACGTTGCGCAAACTATTAACTGGCGA
ACTACTTACTCTAGCTTCCCGGCAACAATTAATAGACTGGATGGAGGCGGATAAAGTTGCAGGACCACTT
CTGCGCTCGGCCCTTCCGGCTGGCTGGTTTATTGCTGATAAATCTGGAGCCGGTGAGCGTGGGTCTCGCG
GTATCATTGCAGCACTGGGGCCAGATGGTAAGCCCTCCCGTATCGTAGTTATCTACACGACGGGGAGTCA
GGCAACTATGGATGAACGAAATAGACAGATCGCTGAGATAGGTGCCTCACTGATTAAGCATTGGTAACTG
TCAGACCAAGTTTACTCATATATACTTTAGATTGATTTAAAACTTCATTTTTAATTTAAAAGGATCTAGG
TGAAGATCCTTTTTGATAATCTCATGACCAAAATCCCTTAACGTGAGTTTTCGTTCCACTGAGCGTCAGA
CCCCGTAGAAAAGATCAAAGGATCTTCTTGAGATCCTTTTTTTCTGCGCGTAATCTGCTGCTTGCAAACA
AAAAAACCACCGCTACCAGCGGTGGTTTGTTTGCCGGATCAAGAGCTACCAACTCTTTTTCCGAAGGTAA
CTGGCTTCAGCAGAGCGCAGATACCAAATACTGTTCTTCTAGTGTAGCCGTAGTTAGGCCACCACTTCAA
GAACTCTGTAGCACCGCCTACATACCTCGCTCTGCTAATCCTGTTACCAGTGGCTGCTGCCAGTGGCGAT
AAGTCGTGTCTTACCGGGTTGGACTCAAGACGATAGTTACCGGATAAGGCGCAGCGGTCGGGCTGAACGG
GGGGTTCGTGCACACAGCCCAGCTTGGAGCGAACGACCTACACCGAACTGAGATACCTACAGCGTGAGCT
ATGAGAAAGCGCCACGCTTCCCGAAGGGAGAAAGGCGGACAGGTATCCGGTAAGCGGCAGGGTCGGAACA
GGAGAGCGCACGAGGGAGCTTCCAGGGGGAAACGCCTGGTATCTTTATAGTCCTGTCGGGTTTCGCCACC
TCTGACTTGAGCGTCGATTTTTGTGATGCTCGTCAGGGGGGCGGAGCCTATGGAAAAACGCCAGCAACGC
GGCCTTTTTACGGTTCCTGGCCTTTTGCTGGCCTTTTGCTCACATGTTCTTTCCTGCGTTATCCCCTGAT
TCTGTGGATAACCGTATTACCGCCTTTGAGTGAGCTGATACCGCTCGCCGCAGCCGAACGACCGAGCGCA
GCGAGTCAGTGAGCGAGGAAGCGGAAGAGCGCCCAATACGCAAACCGCCTCTCCCCGCGCGTTGGCCGAT
TCATTAATGCAGCTGGCACGACAGGTTTCCCGACTGGAAAGCGGGCAGTGAGCGCAACGCAATTAATGTG
AGTTAGCTCACTCATTAGGCACCCCAGGCTTTACACTTTATGCTTCCGGCTCGTATGTTGTGTGGAATTG
TGAGCGGATAACAATTTCACACAGGAAACAGCTATGACCATGATTACGCCAAGCGCGCAATTAACCCTCA
CTAAAGGGAACAAAAGCTGGAGCTGCAAGC
Features (pLannotate 1.2.2; 34 found; start..end, strand, type, name):
      5..231     +  promoter       RSV promoter: Rous sarcoma virus enhancer/promoter
    232..412     +  LTR            5' LTR (truncated): truncated 5' long terminal repeat (LTR) from HIV-1
    459..584     +  misc_feature   HIV-1 Ψ: packaging signal of human immunodeficiency virus type 1
    568..931     +  CDS            HIV-1 gag (fragment): gag protein from human immunodeficiency virus 1; gag
   1077..1310    +  misc_feature   RRE: The Rev response element (RRE) of HIV-1 allows for Rev-dependent mRNA export from the nucleus to the cytoplasm.
   1687..1713    +  CDS            Rev (fragment): human immunodeficiency virus 1 (HIV-1) Rev protein; rev; enhances nuclear export of unspliced and incompletely spliced viral mRNAs
   1720..1743    +  promoter       SV40 promoter (fragment): SV40 early promoter
   1744..1815    +  promoter       SV40 promoter (fragment): SV40 enhancer and early promoter
   1839..1974    +  rep_origin     SV40 ori: SV40 origin of replication
   2020..2616    +  CDS            PuroR (fragment): puromycin N-acetyltransferase; pac from Streptomyces; confers resistance to puromycin
   2665..2782    +  misc_feature   cPPT/CTS: central polypurine tract and central termination sequence of HIV-1
   2847..2913    +  CDS            small t antigen (fragment): SV40 (simian virus 40) small t antigen
   2920..4098    +  promoter       EF-1α promoter: strong constitutive promoter for human elongation factor EF-1α
   4119..4136    +  protein_bind   attB1 (fragment): mutant version of attB; core recombination site for the Gateway® BP reaction BP Clonase™
   4136..5689    +  CDS            PUF60 (fragment): PUF60_HUMAN - Also known as FIR, ROBPI, SIAHBP1. Experimental evidence at protein level: Swiss-Prot protein existence level 1. DNA- and RNA-binding protein, involved in several nuclear processes such as pre-mRNA splicing, apoptosis and transcription regulation. In association with FUBP1 regulates MYC transcription at the P2 promoter through the core-TFIIH basal transcription factor. Acts as a transcriptional repressor through the core-TFIIH basal transcription factor. Represses FUBP1-induced transcriptional activation but not basal transcription. Decreases ERCC3 helicase activity. Does not rep
   5692..5715    -  protein_bind   attB2: mutant version of attB; recombination site for the Gateway® BP reaction BP Clonase™
   5723..5764    +  CDS            V5 tag: epitope tag from simian virus 5
   5780..5833    +  promoter       U6 promoter (fragment): RNA polymerase III promoter for human U6 snRNA
   5875..6463    +  misc_feature   WPRE: woodchuck hepatitis virus posttranscriptional regulatory element
   6514..6533    +  misc_feature   cPPT/CTS (fragment): central polypurine tract and central termination sequence of HIV-1
   6535..6768    +  LTR            3' LTR (ΔU3): self-inactivating 3' long terminal repeat (LTR) from HIV-1
   6846..6967    +  polyA_signal   SV40 poly(A) signal: SV40 polyadenylation signal
   7007..7142    +  rep_origin     SV40 ori: SV40 origin of replication
   7163..7181    -  promoter       T7 promoter: promoter for bacteriophage T7 RNA polymerase
   7189..7344    +  CDS            lacZα (fragment): LacZα fragment of β-galactosidase; lacZ fragment
   7349..7777    +  rep_origin     f1 ori (sequence partly withheld): f1 bacteriophage origin of replication; arrow indicates direction of (+) strand synthesis
   7830..7934    +  promoter       AmpR promoter: bla
   7935..8795    +  CDS            AmpR: β-lactamase; bla; confers resistance to ampicillin, carbenicillin, and related antibiotics
   8966..9554    +  rep_origin     ori: high-copy-number ColE1/pMB1/pBR322/pUC origin of replication
   9737..9829    +  CDS            lacI (fragment): lac repressor; lacI; The lac repressor binds to the lac operator to inhibit transcription in E. coli. This inhibition can be relieved by adding lactose or isopropyl-β-D-thiogalactopyranoside (IPTG).
   9842..9863    +  protein_bind   CAP binding site: CAP binding activates transcription in the presence of cAMP. E. coli catabolite activator protein
   9878..9908    +  promoter       lac promoter: promoter for the E. coli lac operon
   9916..9932    +  protein_bind   lac operator: The lac repressor binds to the lac operator to inhibit transcription in E. coli. This inhibition can be relieved by adding lactose or isopropyl-β-D-thiogalactopyranoside (IPTG). lac repressor encoded by lacI
   9977..9995    +  promoter       T3 promoter: promoter for bacteriophage T3 RNA polymerase
