[The description below was written by a language model from this plasmid's Addgene catalogue record and pLannotate feature annotations shown in this document.]
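Description:
TFORF3332 is a third-generation-style, self-inactivating lentiviral expression plasmid built on the pLX_TRC317 backbone and carrying the human PUF60 open reading frame. It belongs to a barcoded transcription factor ORF collection designed for pooled overexpression screens. In bacteria it is maintained through a high-copy ColE1/pUC-type origin and selected with ampicillin via the β-lactamase gene. An f1 origin and remnants of a lac/lacZα cloning region with T3 and T7 promoters are also present in the backbone. The depositor notes that the plasmid can recombine, which is a known tendency of LTR-containing vectors.

The viral genome is transcribed from an RSV promoter fused to a truncated HIV-1 5' LTR. It includes the Ψ packaging signal with a gag fragment, the RRE for Rev-dependent nuclear export, a cPPT/CTS, a WPRE to boost transcript expression, and a ΔU3 3' LTR that inactivates the LTR promoter after integration. An SV40 poly(A) signal lies downstream of the 3' LTR. Within this genome, an SV40 promoter drives the puromycin N-acetyltransferase gene for selecting transduced mammalian cells. A separate EF-1α promoter drives PUF60, which was introduced by Gateway cloning and is flanked by attB1 and attB2 sites, with a C-terminal V5 epitope tag for detection.

PUF60 is a DNA- and RNA-binding protein implicated in splicing, apoptosis and transcriptional repression, including MYC regulation. The record describes a unique 24-bp barcode that identifies the ORF in pooled screens, but the barcode is not annotated in the feature table. A short U6 promoter fragment annotated between the V5 tag and the WPRE has no stated function.
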