Addgene plasmid #144808: TFORF3332
Purpose: Lentiviral vector for overexpressing transcription factor ORFs with unique 24-bp barcodes. Barcodes facilitate identification of transcription factors in pooled screens.
Depositing lab: Feng Zhang. Depositing organization: Broad Institute. Publication: A transcription factor atlas of directed differentiation. Joung J, Ma S, Tay T, Geiger-Schuller KR, Kirchgatterer PC, Verdine VK, Guo B, Arias-Garcia MA, Allen WE, Singh A, Kuksenko O, Abudayyeh OO, Gootenberg JS, Fu Z, Macrae RK, Buenrostro JD, Regev A, Zhang F. Cell. 2023 Jan 5;186(1):209-229.e26. doi: 10.1016/j.cell.2022.11.026. PubMed 36608654.
Backbone
  Vector backbone: pLX_TRC317
  Backbone manufacturer: Broad Institute Genetic Perturbation Platform
  Backbone size w/o insert (bp): 8264
  Vector type: Mammalian Expression, Lentiviral
  Selectable markers: Puromycin
Growth in bacteria
  Bacterial resistance: Ampicillin, 100 μg/mL
  Growth temperature: 37°C
  Growth strain: NEB Stable
  Copy number: High Copy
Gene/Insert
  Gene/Insert name: PUF60
  Species: H. sapiens (human)
  Insert size (bp): 1754
  Entrez Gene: PUF60 (a.k.a. FIR, RoBPI, SIAHBP1, VRJS)
  Promoter: EF1a
  Tag / fusion protein: V5 (C terminal on insert)
  Cloning method: Gateway Cloning
  Sequencing primers: 5′ GGGTGGAGACTGAAGTTAGGCCAG; 3′ CACATAGCGTAAAAGGAGCAACATAG
Resource information
  A portion of this plasmid was derived from a plasmid made by: Broad Institute Genetic Perturbation Platform
Terms and licenses: Academic/Nonprofit Terms; Industry Terms: Not Available to Industry
Depositor comments: NM_001136033.2 Please test multiple small colonies in case of plasmid recombination. To make this collection available in a timely manner, a portion of this collection was not fully sequenced by Addgene. If an Addgene verified full plasmid sequence is not available, please contact us prior to placing an order to request the full sequence.
How to cite: TFORF3332 was a gift from Feng Zhang (Addgene plasmid # 144808 ; http://n2t.net/addgene:144808 ; RRID:Addgene_144808)
