>Addgene plasmid #144808 | TFORF3332 | depositor partial sequence | sequence record 286539 | Insert
ATCGATTGATCAACAAGTTTGTACAAAAAAGTTAGCATGGAGAACGGGCAGAGCACAGCCGCCAAGCTGG
GGCTGCCTCCCCTGACGCCCGAGCAGCAGGAGGCCCTTCAGAAGGCCAAGAAGTACGCCATGGAGCAGAG
CATCAAGAGTGTGCTGGTGAAGCAGACCATCGCGCACCAGCAGCAGCAGCTCACCAACCTGCAGATGGCA
GCAGTGACAATGGGCTTTGGAGATCCTCTCTCACCTTTGCAATCGATGGCGGCTCAGCGGCAGCGGGCGC
TGGCCATCATGTGCCGCGTCTACGTGGGCTCTATCTACTATGAGCTGGGGGAGGACACCATCCGCCAGGC
CTTTGCCCCCTTTGGCCCCATCAAGAGCATCGACATGTCCTGGGACTCCGTCACCATGAAGCACAAGGGC
TTTGCCTTCGTGGAGTATGAGGTCCCCGAAGCTGCACAGCTGGCCTTGGAGCAGATGAACTCGGTGATGC
TGGGGGGCAGGAACATCAAGGTGGGCAGACCCAGCAACATAGGGCAGGCCCAGCCCATCATAGACCAGTT
GGCTGAGGAGGCACGGGCCTTCAACCGCATCTACGTGGCCTCTGTGCACCAGGACCTCTCAGACGATGAC
ATCAAGAGCGTGTTTGAGGCCTTTGGCAAGATCAAGTCCTGCACACTGGCCCGGGACCCCACAACTGGCA
AGCACAAGGGCTACGGCTTCATTGAGTACGAGAAGGCCCAGTCGTCCCAAGATGCTGTGTCTTCCATGAA
CCTCTTTGACCTGGGTGGCCAGTACTTGCGGGTGGGCAAGGCTGTCACACCGCCCATGCCCCTACTCACA
CCAGCCACGCCTGGAGGCCTCCCACCTGCCGCTGCTGTGGCAGCTGCTGCAGCCACTGCCAAGATCACAG
CTCAGGAAGCAGTGGCCGGAGCAGCGGTGCTGGGTACCCTGGGCACACCTGGACTGGTGTCCCCAGCACT
GACCCTGGCCCAGCCCCTGGGCACTTTGCCCCAGGCTGTCATGGCTGCCCAGGCACCTGGAGTCATCACA
GGTGTGACCCCAGCCCGTCCTCCTATCCCGGTCACCATCCCCTCGGTGGGAGTGGTGAACCCCATCCTGG
CCAGCCCTCCAACGCTGGGTCTCCTGGAGCCCAAGAAGGAGAAGGAAGAAGAGGAGCTGTTTCCCGAGTC
AGAGCGGCCAGAGATGCTGAGCGAGCAGGAGCACATGAGCATCTCGGGCAGTAGCGCCCGACACATGGTG
ATGCAGAAGCTGCTCCGCAAGCAGGAGTCTACAGTGATGGTTCTGCGCAACATGGTGGACCCCAAGGACA
TCGATGATGACCTGGAAGGGGAGGTGACAGAGGAGTGTGGCAAGTTCGGGGCCGTGAACCGCGTCATCAT
CTACCAAGAGAAACAAGGCGAGGAGGAGGATGCAGAAATCATTGTCAAGATCTTTGTGGAGTTTTCCATA
GCCTCTGAGACTCATAAGGCCATCCAGGCCCTCAATGGCCGCTGGTTTGCTGGCCGCAAGGTGGTGGCTG
AAGTGTACGACCAGGAGCGTTTTGATAACAGTGACCTCTCTGCGTGCCCAACTTTCTTGTACAAAGTGGT
TGATATCGGTAAGCCTATCCCTAACCCTCTCCTCGGTCTCGATTCTACGTAGTAATGAACTAGTCCGTAA
CTTGAAAGTATTTCGATTTCTTGGCTTTATATATCTTGTGGAAAGGACGATAGGTCTACTTATAATCTGC
ACGA
