>Addgene plasmid #144808 | TFORF3332 | depositor partial sequence | sequence record 286540 | Barcode
TAGGTCTACTTATAATCTGCACGA
